Addgene plasmid #167574: AAV-hSyn-Ribo-jGCaMP8m
Purpose: DEPRECATED: Please see Addgene item #169248 for an improved version of this plasmid. AAV transfer plasmid for neuronal expression of soma-targeted (RL-10, ribosomal tag) jGCaMP8m.
Depositing lab: Marianne Fyhn. Publication: An updated suite of viral vectors for in vivo calcium imaging using intracerebral and retro-orbital injections in male mice. Grodem S, Nymoen I, Vatne GH, Rogge FS, Bjornsdottir V, Lensjo KK, Fyhn M. Nat Commun. 2023 Feb 4;14(1):608. doi: 10.1038/s41467-023-36324-3. PubMed 36739289.
Backbone
  Vector backbone: pAAV
  Backbone size w/o insert (bp): 2868
  Total vector size (bp): 6533
  Vector type: Mammalian Expression, AAV
Growth in bacteria
  Bacterial resistance: Ampicillin, 100 μg/mL
  Growth temperature: 37°C
  Growth strain: NEB Stable
  Copy number: High Copy
Gene/Insert
  Gene/Insert name: Ribo-GCaMP8m
  Species: M. musculus (mouse), R. norvegicus (rat), G. gallus (chicken); A. victoria (jellyfish)
  Insert size (bp): 1956
  Promoter: hSyn
  Tag / fusion protein: 6xHis (N terminal on insert)
  Cloning method: Restriction Enzyme; 5′ cloning site BamHI (not destroyed); 3′ cloning site HpaI (not destroyed)
  Sequencing primers: 5′ TCGTGTCGTGCCTGAGAGCG; 3′ cagcgtatccacatagcgtaaa
Resource information
  A portion of this plasmid was derived from a plasmid made by: Ribo-tag from #158777, GCaMP8m from #162375.
Terms and licenses: Academic/Nonprofit Terms; Industry Terms: Not Available to Industry
How to cite: AAV-hSyn-Ribo-jGCaMP8m was a gift from Marianne Fyhn (Addgene plasmid # 167574)
