[The description below was written by a language model from this plasmid's Addgene catalogue record and pLannotate feature annotations shown in this document.]
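Description:
AAV-hSyn-Ribo-jGCaMP8m is a 6.5 kb adeno-associated virus transfer plasmid on a pAAV backbone, built to express a soma-targeted version of the genetically encoded calcium indicator jGCaMP8m in neurons. It is propagated in bacteria through a high-copy ColE1/pUC-type origin with ampicillin selection (AmpR under its own bla promoter), and the backbone also carries an f1 phage origin. The depositor marks this plasmid as deprecated and points to an improved replacement version.

The expression cassette lies between AAV2 inverted terminal repeats, which allow the intervening DNA to be packaged into recombinant AAV particles. The right-hand ITR is annotated in full, whereas the left-hand one is detected only as two short fragments in both the depositor and sequencing-derived records, which otherwise carry the same features in the same order and differ only in their start point. The human synapsin I promoter restricts transcription to neurons. It drives a single open reading frame in which the calcium sensor, carrying an N-terminal 6xHis tag, is fused upstream of a ribosomal protein. The automated annotation labels the sensor as a GCaMP6s fragment, reflecting homology within the GCaMP family rather than a different insert, and identifies the ribosomal partner as RPL10A, which the catalogue calls the RL-10 ribosomal tag. Tethering the indicator to ribosomes concentrates the signal in the cell body and reduces neuropil fluorescence. A WPRE follows to boost transcript stability and expression, and the human growth hormone polyadenylation signal terminates the message. The associated work concerns viral vectors for in vivo calcium imaging in mice delivered by intracerebral or retro-orbital injection.
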