Features (pLannotate 1.2.2; 16 found; start..end, strand, type, name):
      1..448     +  promoter       hSyn promoter: human synapsin I promoter; confers neuron-specific expression (Kügler et al., 2003)
    578..1748    +  CDS            GCaMP6s (fragment): improved fluorescent protein-based calcium sensor (Chen et al., 2013)
   1787..2434    +  CDS            RPL10A (sequence withheld): RL10A_HUMAN - Also known as NEDD6. Experimental evidence at protein level: Swiss-Prot protein existence level 1. Component of the large ribosomal subunit. From Homo sapiens (Human).
   2453..2478    +  misc_feature   MCS (fragment): pBluescript multiple cloning site
   2478..3066    +  misc_feature   WPRE: woodchuck hepatitis virus posttranscriptional regulatory element
   3098..3574    +  polyA_signal   hGH poly(A) signal: human growth hormone polyadenylation signal
   3614..3754    +  repeat_region  AAV2 ITR: inverted terminal repeat of adeno-associated virus serotype 2 inverted
   3759..3810    -  misc_feature   bom (fragment): basis of mobility region from pBR322
   3829..4284    +  rep_origin     f1 ori (sequence partly withheld): f1 bacteriophage origin of replication; arrow indicates direction of (+) strand synthesis
   4285..4334    -  misc_feature   bom (fragment): basis of mobility region from pBR322
   4436..4471    -  CDS            rop (fragment): Rop protein, which maintains plasmids at low copy number; rop
   4566..4670    +  promoter       AmpR promoter: bla
   4671..5531    +  CDS            AmpR: β-lactamase; bla; confers resistance to ampicillin, carbenicillin, and related antibiotics
   5702..6290    +  rep_origin     ori: high-copy-number ColE1/pMB1/pBR322/pUC origin of replication
   6363..6390    +  repeat_region  AAV2 ITR (fragment): inverted terminal repeat of adeno-associated virus serotype 2 inverted
   6419..6446    +  repeat_region  AAV2 ITR (fragment): inverted terminal repeat of adeno-associated virus serotype 2 inverted
>Addgene plasmid #167574 | AAV-hSyn-Ribo-jGCaMP8m | depositor full sequence | sequence record 325516 | AAV-hSyn-Ribo-jGCaMP8m sequence 6533 bps
AGTGCAAGTGGGTTTTAGGACCAGGATGAGGCGGGGTGGGGGTGCCTACCTGACGACCGACCCCGACCCA
CTGGACAAGCACCCAACCCCCATTCCCCAAATTGCGCATCCCCTATCAGAGAGGGGGAGGGGAAACAGGA
TGCGGCGAGGCTCGTGCGCACTGCCAGCTTCAGCACCGCGGACAGTGCCTTCGCCCCCGCCTGGCGGCGC
GCGCCACCGCCGCCTCAGCACTGAAGGCGCGCTGACGTCACTCGCCGGTCCCCCGCAAACTCCCCTTCCC
GGCCACCTTGGTCGCGTCCGCGCCGCCGCCGGCCCAGCCGGACCGCACCACGCGAGGCGCGAGATAGGGG
GGCACGGGCGCGACCATCTGCGCTGCGGCGCCGGCGACTCAGCGCTGCCTCAGTCTGCGGTGGGCAGCGG
AGGAGTCGTGTCGTGCCTGAGAGCGCAGTCGAGAAACCGGCTAGAGGATCCACCCGCCACCATGCATCAT
CACCATCATCACACGCGTCGCAAGAAGACCTTCAAGGAGGTGGCCACCGCCGTGAAGATCATCGGCCGCC
TGATGGGCCTGAAGATCAACGTCTATATCAAGGCCGACAAGCAGAAGAACGGCATCAAGGCGAACTTCCA
CATCCGCCACAACATCGAGGACGGCGGCGTGCAGCTCGCCTACCACTACCAGCAGAACACCCCCATCGGC
GACGGCCCCGTGCTGCTGCCCGACAACCACTACCTGAGCGTGGAGTCCAAACTTTCGAAAGACCCCAACG
AGAAGCGCGATCACATGGTCCTGCTGGAGTTCGTGACCGCCGCCGGGATCACTCTCGGCATGGACGAGCT
GTACAAGGGCGGTACCGGAGGGAGCATGGTGAGCAAGGGCGAGGAGCTGTTCACCGGGGTGGTGCCCATC
CTGGTCGAGCTGGACGGCGACGTAAACGGCCACAAGTTCAGCGTGTCCGGCGAGGGTGAGGGCGATGCCA
CCTACGGCAAGCTGACCCTGAAGTTCATCTGCACCACCGGCAAGCTGCCCGTGCCCTGGCCCACCCTCGT
GACCACCCTGACCTACGGCGTGCAGTGCTTCAGCCGCTACCCCGACCACATGAAGCAGCACGACTTCTTC
AAGTCCGCCATGCCCGAAGGCTACATCCAGGAGCGCACCATCTTCTTCAAGGACGACGGCAACTACAAGA
CCCGCGCCGAGGTGAAGTTCGAGGGCGACACCCTGGTGAACCGCATCGAGCTGAAGGGCATCGACTTCAA
GGAGGACGGCAACATCCTGGGGCACAAGCTGGAGTACAACCTGCCGGACCAACTGACTGAAGAGCAGATC
GCAGAATACAAAGAGGCTTTCTCCCTATTTGACAAGGACGGGGATGGGACAATAACAACCAAGGAGCTGG
GGACGGTGATGCGGTCTCTCGGACAGAACCCCACAGAAGCAGAGCTGCAGGACATGATCAATGAAGTAGA
TGCCGACGGTGACGGCACAATCGACTTCCCTGAGTTCCTGACAATGATGGCAAGAAAAATGAAATACAGG
GACACGGAAGAAGAAATTAGAGAAGCGTTCGGTGTGTTTGATAAGGATGGCAATGGCTACATCAGTGCAG
CAGAGCTTCGCCACGTGATGACAAACCTTGGAGAGAAGTTAACAGATGAAGAGGTTGATGAAATGATCAG
GGAAGCAGACATCGATGGGGATGGTCAGGTAAACTACGAAGAGTTTGTACAAATGATGACAGCGAAGTCA
GGCCGGACTCAGATCTCAAGCTCAAGCTTCGAGTTC
[648 nt withheld, positions 1787-2434]
TAGGGCGCGCCCCTGCAGGGAATTCGATATCAAGCTTATCGATAATCAACCTCTGGATTACAAAATTTGT
GAAAGATTGACTGGTATTCTTAACTATGTTGCTCCTTTTACGCTATGTGGATACGCTGCTTTAATGCCTT
TGTATCATGCTATTGCTTCCCGTATGGCTTTCATTTTCTCCTCCTTGTATAAATCCTGGTTGCTGTCTCT
TTATGAGGAGTTGTGGCCCGTTGTCAGGCAACGTGGCGTGGTGTGCACTGTGTTTGCTGACGCAACCCCC
ACTGGTTGGGGCATTGCCACCACCTGTCAGCTCCTTTCCGGGACTTTCGCTTTCCCCCTCCCTATTGCCA
CGGCGGAACTCATCGCCGCCTGCCTTGCCCGCTGCTGGACAGGGGCTCGGCTGTTGGGCACTGACAATTC
CGTGGTGTTGTCGGGGAAATCATCGTCCTTTCCTTGGCTGCTCGCCTATGTTGCCACCTGGATTCTGCGC
GGGACGTCCTTCTGCTACGTCCCTTCGGCCCTCAATCCAGCGGACCTTCCTTCCCGCGGCCTGCTGCCGG
CTCTGCGGCCTCTTCCGCGTCTTCGCCTTCGCCCTCAGACGAGTCGGATCTCCCTTTGGGCCGCCTCCCC
GCATCGATACCGAGCGCTGCTCGAGAGATCTACGGGTGGCATCCCTGTGACCCCTCCCCAGTGCCTCTCC
TGGCCCTGGAAGTTGCCACTCCAGTGCCCACCAGCCTTGTCCTAATAAAATTAAGTTGCATCATTTTGTC
TGACTAGGTGTCCTTCTATAATATTATGGGGTGGAGGGGGGTGGTATGGAGCAAGGGGCAAGTTGGGAAG
ACAACCTGTAGGGCCTGCGGGGTCTATTGGGAACCAAGCTGGAGTGCAGTGGCACAATCTTGGCTCACTG
CAATCTCCGCCTCCTGGGTTCAAGCGATTCTCCTGCCTCAGCCTCCCGAGTTGTTGGGATTCCAGGCATG
CATGACCAGGCTCAGCTAATTTTTGTTTTTTTGGTAGAGACGGGGTTTCACCATATTGGCCAGGCTGGTC
TCCAACTCCTAATCTCAGGTGATCTACCCACCTTGGCCTCCCAAATTGCTGGGATTACAGGCGTGAACCA
CTGCTCCCTTCCCTGTCCTTCTGATTTTGTAGGTAACCACGTGCGGACCGAGCGGCCGCAGGAACCCCTA
GTGATGGAGTTGGCCACTCCCTCTCTGCGCGCTCGCTCGCTCACTGAGGCCGGGCGACCAAAGGTCGCCC
GACGCCCGGGCTTTGCCCGGGCGGCCTCAGTGAGCGAGCGAGCGCGCAGCTGCCTGCAGGGGCGCCTGAT
GCGGTATTTTCTCCTTACGCATCTGTGCGGTATTTCACACCGCATA
[95 nt withheld, positions 3811-3905]
T
[46 nt withheld, positions 3907-3952]
C
[141 nt withheld, positions 3954-4094]
CCTTTGACGTTGGAGTCCACGTTCTTT
[37 nt withheld, positions 4122-4158]
ACTCTATCTCGGGCTATTCTTTTGATTTATAAGGGATTTTGCCGATTTCGGTCTATTGGTTAAAAAATGA
GCTGATTTAACAAAAATTTAACGCGAATTTTAACAAAATATTAACGTTTACAATTTTATGGTGCACTCTC
AGTACAATCTGCTCTGATGCCGCATAGTTAAGCCAGCCCCGACACCCGCCAACACCCGCTGACGCGCCCT
GACGGGCTTGTCTGCTCCCGGCATCCGCTTACAGACAAGCTGTGACCGTCTCCGGGAGCTGCATGTGTCA
GAGGTTTTCACCGTCATCACCGAAACGCGCGAGACGAAAGGGCCTCGTGATACGCCTATTTTTATAGGTT
AATGTCATGATAATAATGGTTTCTTAGACGTCAGGTGGCACTTTTCGGGGAAATGTGCGCGGAACCCCTA
TTTGTTTATTTTTCTAAATACATTCAAATATGTATCCGCTCATGAGACAATAACCCTGATAAATGCTTCA
ATAATATTGAAAAAGGAAGAGTATGAGTATTCAACATTTCCGTGTCGCCCTTATTCCCTTTTTTGCGGCA
TTTTGCCTTCCTGTTTTTGCTCACCCAGAAACGCTGGTGAAAGTAAAAGATGCTGAAGATCAGTTGGGTG
CACGAGTGGGTTACATCGAACTGGATCTCAACAGCGGTAAGATCCTTGAGAGTTTTCGCCCCGAAGAACG
TTTTCCAATGATGAGCACTTTTAAAGTTCTGCTATGTGGCGCGGTATTATCCCGTATTGACGCCGGGCAA
GAGCAACTCGGTCGCCGCATACACTATTCTCAGAATGACTTGGTTGAGTACTCACCAGTCACAGAAAAGC
ATCTTACGGATGGCATGACAGTAAGAGAATTATGCAGTGCTGCCATAACCATGAGTGATAACACTGCGGC
CAACTTACTTCTGACAACGATCGGAGGACCGAAGGAGCTAACCGCTTTTTTGCACAACATGGGGGATCAT
GTAACTCGCCTTGATCGTTGGGAACCGGAGCTGAATGAAGCCATACCAAACGACGAGCGTGACACCACGA
TGCCTGTAGCAATGGCAACAACGTTGCGCAAACTATTAACTGGCGAACTACTTACTCTAGCTTCCCGGCA
ACAATTAATAGACTGGATGGAGGCGGATAAAGTTGCAGGACCACTTCTGCGCTCGGCCCTTCCGGCTGGC
TGGTTTATTGCTGATAAATCTGGAGCCGGTGAGCGTGGGTCTCGCGGTATCATTGCAGCACTGGGGCCAG
ATGGTAAGCCCTCCCGTATCGTAGTTATCTACACGACGGGGAGTCAGGCAACTATGGATGAACGAAATAG
ACAGATCGCTGAGATAGGTGCCTCACTGATTAAGCATTGGTAACTGTCAGACCAAGTTTACTCATATATA
CTTTAGATTGATTTAAAACTTCATTTTTAATTTAAAAGGATCTAGGTGAAGATCCTTTTTGATAATCTCA
TGACCAAAATCCCTTAACGTGAGTTTTCGTTCCACTGAGCGTCAGACCCCGTAGAAAAGATCAAAGGATC
TTCTTGAGATCCTTTTTTTCTGCGCGTAATCTGCTGCTTGCAAACAAAAAAACCACCGCTACCAGCGGTG
GTTTGTTTGCCGGATCAAGAGCTACCAACTCTTTTTCCGAAGGTAACTGGCTTCAGCAGAGCGCAGATAC
CAAATACTGTTCTTCTAGTGTAGCCGTAGTTAGGCCACCACTTCAAGAACTCTGTAGCACCGCCTACATA
CCTCGCTCTGCTAATCCTGTTACCAGTGGCTGCTGCCAGTGGCGATAAGTCGTGTCTTACCGGGTTGGAC
TCAAGACGATAGTTACCGGATAAGGCGCAGCGGTCGGGCTGAACGGGGGGTTCGTGCACACAGCCCAGCT
TGGAGCGAACGACCTACACCGAACTGAGATACCTACAGCGTGAGCTATGAGAAAGCGCCACGCTTCCCGA
AGGGAGAAAGGCGGACAGGTATCCGGTAAGCGGCAGGGTCGGAACAGGAGAGCGCACGAGGGAGCTTCCA
GGGGGAAACGCCTGGTATCTTTATAGTCCTGTCGGGTTTCGCCACCTCTGACTTGAGCGTCGATTTTTGT
GATGCTCGTCAGGGGGGCGGAGCCTATGGAAAAACGCCAGCAACGCGGCCTTTTTACGGTTCCTGGCCTT
TTGCTGGCCTTTTGCTCACATGTCCTGCAGGCAGCTGCGCGCTCGCTCGCTCACTGAGGCCGCCCGGGCG
TCGGGCGACCTTTGGTCGCCCGGCCTCAGTGAGCGAGCGAGCGCGCAGAGAGGGAGTGGCCAACTCCATC
ACTAGGGGTTCCTGCGGCCGCACGCGTTTAATTAAGTGTCTAGACTGCAGAGGGCCCTGCGTATG
