Features (pLannotate 1.2.2; 16 found; start..end, strand, type, name):
     12..39      +  repeat_region  AAV2 ITR (fragment): inverted terminal repeat of adeno-associated virus serotype 2 inverted
     68..95      +  repeat_region  AAV2 ITR (fragment): inverted terminal repeat of adeno-associated virus serotype 2 inverted
    183..630     +  promoter       hSyn promoter: human synapsin I promoter; confers neuron-specific expression (Kügler et al., 2003)
    760..1930    +  CDS            GCaMP6s (fragment): improved fluorescent protein-based calcium sensor (Chen et al., 2013)
   1969..2616    +  CDS            RPL10A (sequence withheld): RL10A_HUMAN - Also known as NEDD6. Experimental evidence at protein level: Swiss-Prot protein existence level 1. Component of the large ribosomal subunit. From Homo sapiens (Human).
   2635..2660    +  misc_feature   MCS (fragment): pBluescript multiple cloning site
   2660..3248    +  misc_feature   WPRE: woodchuck hepatitis virus posttranscriptional regulatory element
   3280..3756    +  polyA_signal   hGH poly(A) signal: human growth hormone polyadenylation signal
   3796..3936    +  repeat_region  AAV2 ITR: inverted terminal repeat of adeno-associated virus serotype 2 inverted
   3941..3992    -  misc_feature   bom (fragment): basis of mobility region from pBR322
   4011..4466    +  rep_origin     f1 ori (sequence partly withheld): f1 bacteriophage origin of replication; arrow indicates direction of (+) strand synthesis
   4467..4516    -  misc_feature   bom (fragment): basis of mobility region from pBR322
   4618..4653    -  CDS            rop (fragment): Rop protein, which maintains plasmids at low copy number; rop
   4748..4852    +  promoter       AmpR promoter: bla
   4853..5713    +  CDS            AmpR: β-lactamase; bla; confers resistance to ampicillin, carbenicillin, and related antibiotics
   5884..6472    +  rep_origin     ori: high-copy-number ColE1/pMB1/pBR322/pUC origin of replication
>Addgene plasmid #167574 | AAV-hSyn-Ribo-jGCaMP8m | addgene full sequence | sequence record 334462 | Addgene NGS Result
CCTGCAGGCAGCTGCGCGCTCGCTCGCTCACTGAGGCCGCCCGGGCGTCGGGCGACCTTTGGTCGCCCGG
CCTCAGTGAGCGAGCGAGCGCGCAGAGAGGGAGTGGCCAACTCCATCACTAGGGGTTCCTGCGGCCGCAC
GCGTTTAATTAAGTGTCTAGACTGCAGAGGGCCCTGCGTATGAGTGCAAGTGGGTTTTAGGACCAGGATG
AGGCGGGGTGGGGGTGCCTACCTGACGACCGACCCCGACCCACTGGACAAGCACCCAACCCCCATTCCCC
AAATTGCGCATCCCCTATCAGAGAGGGGGAGGGGAAACAGGATGCGGCGAGGCTCGTGCGCACTGCCAGC
TTCAGCACCGCGGACAGTGCCTTCGCCCCCGCCTGGCGGCGCGCGCCACCGCCGCCTCAGCACTGAAGGC
GCGCTGACGTCACTCGCCGGTCCCCCGCAAACTCCCCTTCCCGGCCACCTTGGTCGCGTCCGCGCCGCCG
CCGGCCCAGCCGGACCGCACCACGCGAGGCGCGAGATAGGGGGGCACGGGCGCGACCATCTGCGCTGCGG
CGCCGGCGACTCAGCGCTGCCTCAGTCTGCGGTGGGCAGCGGAGGAGTCGTGTCGTGCCTGAGAGCGCAG
TCGAGAAACCGGCTAGAGGATCCACCCGCCACCATGCATCATCACCATCATCACACGCGTCGCAAGAAGA
CCTTCAAGGAGGTGGCCACCGCCGTGAAGATCATCGGCCGCCTGATGGGCCTGAAGATCAACGTCTATAT
CAAGGCCGACAAGCAGAAGAACGGCATCAAGGCGAACTTCCACATCCGCCACAACATCGAGGACGGCGGC
GTGCAGCTCGCCTACCACTACCAGCAGAACACCCCCATCGGCGACGGCCCCGTGCTGCTGCCCGACAACC
ACTACCTGAGCGTGGAGTCCAAACTTTCGAAAGACCCCAACGAGAAGCGCGATCACATGGTCCTGCTGGA
GTTCGTGACCGCCGCCGGGATCACTCTCGGCATGGACGAGCTGTACAAGGGCGGTACCGGAGGGAGCATG
GTGAGCAAGGGCGAGGAGCTGTTCACCGGGGTGGTGCCCATCCTGGTCGAGCTGGACGGCGACGTAAACG
GCCACAAGTTCAGCGTGTCCGGCGAGGGTGAGGGCGATGCCACCTACGGCAAGCTGACCCTGAAGTTCAT
CTGCACCACCGGCAAGCTGCCCGTGCCCTGGCCCACCCTCGTGACCACCCTGACCTACGGCGTGCAGTGC
TTCAGCCGCTACCCCGACCACATGAAGCAGCACGACTTCTTCAAGTCCGCCATGCCCGAAGGCTACATCC
AGGAGCGCACCATCTTCTTCAAGGACGACGGCAACTACAAGACCCGCGCCGAGGTGAAGTTCGAGGGCGA
CACCCTGGTGAACCGCATCGAGCTGAAGGGCATCGACTTCAAGGAGGACGGCAACATCCTGGGGCACAAG
CTGGAGTACAACCTGCCGGACCAACTGACTGAAGAGCAGATCGCAGAATACAAAGAGGCTTTCTCCCTAT
TTGACAAGGACGGGGATGGGACAATAACAACCAAGGAGCTGGGGACGGTGATGCGGTCTCTGGGGCAGAA
CCCCACAGAAGCAGAGCTGCAGGACATGATCAATGAAGTAGATGCCGACGGTGACGGCACAATCGACTTC
CCTGAGTTCCTGACAATGATGGCAAGAAAAATGAAATACAGGGACACGGAAGAAGAAATTAGAGAAGCGT
TCGGTGTGTTTGATAAGGATGGCAATGGCTACATCAGTGCAGCAGAGCTTCGCCACGTGATGACAAACCT
TGGAGAGAAGTTAACAGATGAAGAGGTTGATGAAATGATCAGGGAAGCAGACATCGATGGGGATGGTCAG
GTAAACTACGAAGAGTTTGTACAAATGATGACAGCGAAGTCAGGCCGGACTCAGATCTCAAGCTCAAGCT
TCGAGTTC
[648 nt withheld, positions 1969-2616]
TAGGGCGCGCCCCTGCAGGGAATTCGATATCAAGCTTATCGATAATCAACCTCTGGATTACAAAATTTGT
GAAAGATTGACTGGTATTCTTAACTATGTTGCTCCTTTTACGCTATGTGGATACGCTGCTTTAATGCCTT
TGTATCATGCTATTGCTTCCCGTATGGCTTTCATTTTCTCCTCCTTGTATAAATCCTGGTTGCTGTCTCT
TTATGAGGAGTTGTGGCCCGTTGTCAGGCAACGTGGCGTGGTGTGCACTGTGTTTGCTGACGCAACCCCC
ACTGGTTGGGGCATTGCCACCACCTGTCAGCTCCTTTCCGGGACTTTCGCTTTCCCCCTCCCTATTGCCA
CGGCGGAACTCATCGCCGCCTGCCTTGCCCGCTGCTGGACAGGGGCTCGGCTGTTGGGCACTGACAATTC
CGTGGTGTTGTCGGGGAAATCATCGTCCTTTCCTTGGCTGCTCGCCTATGTTGCCACCTGGATTCTGCGC
GGGACGTCCTTCTGCTACGTCCCTTCGGCCCTCAATCCAGCGGACCTTCCTTCCCGCGGCCTGCTGCCGG
CTCTGCGGCCTCTTCCGCGTCTTCGCCTTCGCCCTCAGACGAGTCGGATCTCCCTTTGGGCCGCCTCCCC
GCATCGATACCGAGCGCTGCTCGAGAGATCTACGGGTGGCATCCCTGTGACCCCTCCCCAGTGCCTCTCC
TGGCCCTGGAAGTTGCCACTCCAGTGCCCACCAGCCTTGTCCTAATAAAATTAAGTTGCATCATTTTGTC
TGACTAGGTGTCCTTCTATAATATTATGGGGTGGAGGGGGGTGGTATGGAGCAAGGGGCAAGTTGGGAAG
ACAACCTGTAGGGCCTGCGGGGTCTATTGGGAACCAAGCTGGAGTGCAGTGGCACAATCTTGGCTCACTG
CAATCTCCGCCTCCTGGGTTCAAGCGATTCTCCTGCCTCAGCCTCCCGAGTTGTTGGGATTCCAGGCATG
CATGACCAGGCTCAGCTAATTTTTGTTTTTTTGGTAGAGACGGGGTTTCACCATATTGGCCAGGCTGGTC
TCCAACTCCTAATCTCAGGTGATCTACCCACCTTGGCCTCCCAAATTGCTGGGATTACAGGCGTGAACCA
CTGCTCCCTTCCCTGTCCTTCTGATTTTGTAGGTAACCACGTGCGGACCGAGCGGCCGCAGGAACCCCTA
GTGATGGAGTTGGCCACTCCCTCTCTGCGCGCTCGCTCGCTCACTGAGGCCGGGCGACCAAAGGTCGCCC
GACGCCCGGGCTTTGCCCGGGCGGCCTCAGTGAGCGAGCGAGCGCGCAGCTGCCTGCAGGGGCGCCTGAT
GCGGTATTTTCTCCTTACGCATCTGTGCGGTATTTCACACCGCATA
[95 nt withheld, positions 3993-4087]
T
[46 nt withheld, positions 4089-4134]
C
[141 nt withheld, positions 4136-4276]
CCTTTGACGTTGGAGTCCACGTTCTTT
[37 nt withheld, positions 4304-4340]
ACTCTATCTCGGGCTATTCTTTTGATTTATAAGGGATTTTGCCGATTTCGGTCTATTGGTTAAAAAATGA
GCTGATTTAACAAAAATTTAACGCGAATTTTAACAAAATATTAACGTTTACAATTTTATGGTGCACTCTC
AGTACAATCTGCTCTGATGCCGCATAGTTAAGCCAGCCCCGACACCCGCCAACACCCGCTGACGCGCCCT
GACGGGCTTGTCTGCTCCCGGCATCCGCTTACAGACAAGCTGTGACCGTCTCCGGGAGCTGCATGTGTCA
GAGGTTTTCACCGTCATCACCGAAACGCGCGAGACGAAAGGGCCTCGTGATACGCCTATTTTTATAGGTT
AATGTCATGATAATAATGGTTTCTTAGACGTCAGGTGGCACTTTTCGGGGAAATGTGCGCGGAACCCCTA
TTTGTTTATTTTTCTAAATACATTCAAATATGTATCCGCTCATGAGACAATAACCCTGATAAATGCTTCA
ATAATATTGAAAAAGGAAGAGTATGAGTATTCAACATTTCCGTGTCGCCCTTATTCCCTTTTTTGCGGCA
TTTTGCCTTCCTGTTTTTGCTCACCCAGAAACGCTGGTGAAAGTAAAAGATGCTGAAGATCAGTTGGGTG
CACGAGTGGGTTACATCGAACTGGATCTCAACAGCGGTAAGATCCTTGAGAGTTTTCGCCCCGAAGAACG
TTTTCCAATGATGAGCACTTTTAAAGTTCTGCTATGTGGCGCGGTATTATCCCGTATTGACGCCGGGCAA
GAGCAACTCGGTCGCCGCATACACTATTCTCAGAATGACTTGGTTGAGTACTCACCAGTCACAGAAAAGC
ATCTTACGGATGGCATGACAGTAAGAGAATTATGCAGTGCTGCCATAACCATGAGTGATAACACTGCGGC
CAACTTACTTCTGACAACGATCGGAGGACCGAAGGAGCTAACCGCTTTTTTGCACAACATGGGGGATCAT
GTAACTCGCCTTGATCGTTGGGAACCGGAGCTGAATGAAGCCATACCAAACGACGAGCGTGACACCACGA
TGCCTGTAGCAATGGCAACAACGTTGCGCAAACTATTAACTGGCGAACTACTTACTCTAGCTTCCCGGCA
ACAATTAATAGACTGGATGGAGGCGGATAAAGTTGCAGGACCACTTCTGCGCTCGGCCCTTCCGGCTGGC
TGGTTTATTGCTGATAAATCTGGAGCCGGTGAGCGTGGGTCTCGCGGTATCATTGCAGCACTGGGGCCAG
ATGGTAAGCCCTCCCGTATCGTAGTTATCTACACGACGGGGAGTCAGGCAACTATGGATGAACGAAATAG
ACAGATCGCTGAGATAGGTGCCTCACTGATTAAGCATTGGTAACTGTCAGACCAAGTTTACTCATATATA
CTTTAGATTGATTTAAAACTTCATTTTTAATTTAAAAGGATCTAGGTGAAGATCCTTTTTGATAATCTCA
TGACCAAAATCCCTTAACGTGAGTTTTCGTTCCACTGAGCGTCAGACCCCGTAGAAAAGATCAAAGGATC
TTCTTGAGATCCTTTTTTTCTGCGCGTAATCTGCTGCTTGCAAACAAAAAAACCACCGCTACCAGCGGTG
GTTTGTTTGCCGGATCAAGAGCTACCAACTCTTTTTCCGAAGGTAACTGGCTTCAGCAGAGCGCAGATAC
CAAATACTGTTCTTCTAGTGTAGCCGTAGTTAGGCCACCACTTCAAGAACTCTGTAGCACCGCCTACATA
CCTCGCTCTGCTAATCCTGTTACCAGTGGCTGCTGCCAGTGGCGATAAGTCGTGTCTTACCGGGTTGGAC
TCAAGACGATAGTTACCGGATAAGGCGCAGCGGTCGGGCTGAACGGGGGGTTCGTGCACACAGCCCAGCT
TGGAGCGAACGACCTACACCGAACTGAGATACCTACAGCGTGAGCTATGAGAAAGCGCCACGCTTCCCGA
AGGGAGAAAGGCGGACAGGTATCCGGTAAGCGGCAGGGTCGGAACAGGAGAGCGCACGAGGGAGCTTCCA
GGGGGAAACGCCTGGTATCTTTATAGTCCTGTCGGGTTTCGCCACCTCTGACTTGAGCGTCGATTTTTGT
GATGCTCGTCAGGGGGGCGGAGCCTATGGAAAAACGCCAGCAACGCGGCCTTTTTACGGTTCCTGGCCTT
TTGCTGGCCTTTTGCTCACATGT
